>Addgene plasmid #80887 | pcDNA3-ALK7 K222R | addgene full sequence | sequence record 424726 | Addgene NGS Result
AAGGCAAGGCTTGACCGACAATTGCATGAAGAATCTGCTTAGGGTTAGGCGTTTTGCGCTGCTTCGCGAT
GTACGGGCCAGATATACGCGTTGACATTGATTATTGACTAGTTATTAATAGTAATCAATTACGGGGTCAT
TAGTTCATAGCCCATATATGGAGTTCCGCGTTACATAACTTACGGTAAATGGCCCGCCTGGCTGACCGCC
CAACGACCCCCGCCCATTGACGTCAATAATGACGTATGTTCCCATAGTAACGCCAATAGGGACTTTCCAT
TGACGTCAATGGGTGGAGTATTTACGGTAAACTGCCCACTTGGCAGTACATCAAGTGTATCATATGCCAA
GTACGCCCCCTATTGACGTCAATGACGGTAAATGGCCCGCCTGGCATTATGCCCAGTACATGACCTTATG
GGACTTTCCTACTTGGCAGTACATCTACGTATTAGTCATCGCTATTACCATGGTGATGCGGTTTTGGCAG
TACATCAATGGGCGTGGATAGCGGTTTGACTCACGGGGATTTCCAAGTCTCCACCCCATTGACGTCAATG
GGAGTTTGTTTTGGCACCAAAATCAACGGGACTTTCCAAAATGTCGTAACAACTCCGCCCCATTGACGCA
AATGGGCGGTAGGCGTGTACGGTGGGAGGTCTATATAAGCAGAGCTCTCTGGCTAACTAGAGAACCCACT
GCTTACTGGCTTATCGAAATTAATACGACTCACTATAGGGAGACCCAAGCTTGGTACCGAGCTCGGATCC
ACTAGTAACGGCCGCCAGTGTGCTGGAATTCCACCATGACCCCAGCAAGCCGCTCCGCACTGAGCCTGGC
CCTCCTGCTGGTGGCACTGGCCTCCGACCTTGCGGCAGGACTGAAGTGTGTGTGTCTTTTGTGTGATTCC
TCAAACTTTACCTGCCAAACCGAAGGAGCATGCTGGGCCTCTGTCATGCTAACCAACGGGAAAGAACAGG
TGATCAAATCGTGCGTGTCCCTCCCGGAACTAAATGCTCAGGTCTTCTGTCACAGTTCCAACAACGTGAC
CAAGACCGAATGTTGCTTCACAGACTTCTGCAACAACATCACTCTGCACCTTCCCACAGCATCTCCAGAT
GCCCCTAGACTTGGCCCCACAGAGCTGACAGTTGTTATCACTGTACCTGTTTGCCTCCTGTCCATCGCAG
CCATGCTAACGATATGGGCCTGCCAGGACCGCCAGTGCACATACAGGAAGACCAAGAGACACAATGTGGA
GGAACCACTGGCAGAGTACAGCCTTGTCAATGCTGGAAAAACCCTCAAAGATCTGATTTATGATGCCACT
GCCTCGGGCTCAGGATCTGGCCTGCCTCTTTTGGTTCAAAGAACCATCGCAAGGACAATTGTACTTCAAG
AAATCGTAGGAAAAGGTCGGTTTGGGGAAGTGTGGCACGGAAGATGGTGTGGAGAAGATGTGGCTGTGCG
CATATTCTCCTCCAGAGATGAGAGATCTTGGTTCCGTGAGGCAGAAATTTATCAGACGGTAATGCTGAGA
CATGAGAATATTCTCGGTTTCATCGCGGCCGACAACAAAGATAATGGAACCTGGACTCAGCTTTGGCTTG
TGTCAGAGTATCACGAGCAGGGCTCCTTATATGACTATTTGAATAGAAGCATAGTGACCGTGGCTGGAAT
GGTCAAGTTGGCGCTTTCAATAGCGAGTGGTCTGGCTCACCTACACATGGAGATCGTGGGCACTCAAGGT
AAGCCTGCTATTGCTCACCGAGATATAAAGTCAAAGAATATCTTAGTCAAAAAGTGTGACACTTGTGCCA
TAGCTGACTTAGGGCTGGCTGTGAAACATGATTCTATCATGAACACTATAGATATACCCCAGAATCCTAA
AGTGGGAACCAAGAGGTATATGGCTCCCGAAATGCTTGATGATACAATGAACGTCAACATCTTTGAGTCC
TTCAAGCGAGCTGACATCTATTCGGTGGGGCTGGTTTACTGGGAAATAGCTCGAAGGTGTTCAGTTGGAG
GACTTGTTGAAGAGTACCAGTTGCCTTATTATGACATGGTGCCTTCAGATCCTTCCATAGAGGAAATGAG
GAAGGTCGTTTGTGATCAGAAACTCCGACCAAATCTCCCAAACCAGTGGCAAAGCTGTGAGGCGCTCCGG
GTCATGGGAAGAATAATGCGTGAGTGCTGGTATGCCAACGGGGCAGCTCGCCTGACCGCCCTGCGCGTGA
AGAAGACCATTTCTCAGCTGTGTGTCAAGGAAGACTGTAAGGCCCTCGAGGGTTATCCGTATGATGTTCC
TGATTATGCTAGCCTCTAGGTCGACTCTAGAGGGCCCTATTCTATAGTGTCACCTAAATGCTAGAGCTCG
CTGATCAGCCTCGACTGTGCCTTCTAGTTGCCAGCCATCTGTTGTTTGCCCCTCCCCCGTGCCTTCCTTG
ACCCTGGAAGGTGCCACTCCCACTGTCCTTTCCTAATAAAATGAGGAAATTGCATCGCATTGTCTGAGTA
GGTGTCATTCTATTCTGGGGGGTGGGGTGGGGCAGGACAGCAAGGGGGAGGATTGGGAAGACAATAGCAG
GCATGCTGGGGATGCGGTGGGCTCTATGGCTTCTGAGGCGGAAAGAACCAGCTGGGGCTCTAGGGGGTAT
CCCC
[124 nt withheld, positions 2665-2788]
C
[91 nt withheld, positions 2790-2880]
A
[49 nt withheld, positions 2882-2930]
CCTTTGACGTTGGAGTCCACGTTCTTT
[37 nt withheld, positions 2958-2994]
ACCCTATCTCGGTCTATTCTTTTGATTTATAAGGGATTTTGCCGATTTCGGCCTATTGGTTAAAAAATGA
GCTGATTTAACAAAAATTTAACGCGAATTAATTCTGTGGAATGTGTGTCAGTTAGGGTGTGGAAAGTCCC
CAGGCTCCCCAGCAGGCAGAAGTATGCAAAGCATGCATCTCAATTAGTCAGCAACCATAGTCCCGCCCCT
AACTCCGCCCATCCCGCCCCTAACTCCGCCCAGTTCCGCCCATTCTCCGCCCCATGGCTGACTAATTTTT
TTTATTTATGCAGAGGCCGAGGCCGCCTCTGCCTCTGAGCTATTCCAGAAGTAGTGAGGAGGCTTTTTTG
GAGGCCTAGGCTTTTGCAAAAAGCTCCCGGGAGCTTGTATATCCATTTTCGGATCTGATCAAGAGACAGG
ATGAGGATCGTTTCGCATGATTGAACAAGATGGATTGCACGCAGGTTCTCCGGCCGCTTGGGTGGAGAGG
CTATTCGGCTATGACTGGGCACAACAGACAATCGGCTGCTCTGATGCCGCCGTGTTCCGGCTGTCAGCGC
AGGGGCGCCCGGTTCTTTTTGTCAAGACCGACCTGTCCGGTGCCCTGAATGAACTGCAGGACGAGGCAGC
GCGGCTATCGTGGCTGGCCACGACGGGCGTTCCTTGCGCAGCTGTGCTCGACGTTGTCACTGAAGCGGGA
AGGGACTGGCTGCTATTGGGCGAAGTGCCGGGGCAGGATCTCCTGTCATCTCACCTTGCTCCTGCCGAGA
AAGTATCCATCATGGCTGATGCAATGCGGCGGCTGCATACGCTTGATCCGGCTACCTGCCCATTCGACCA
CCAAGCGAAACATCGCATCGAGCGAGCACGTACTCGGATGGAAGCCGGTCTTGTCGATCAGGATGATCTG
GACGAAGAGCATCAGGGGCTCGCGCCAGCCGAACTGTTCGCCAGGCTCAAGGCGCGCATGCCCGACGGCG
AGGATCTCGTCGTGACCCATGGCGATGCCTGCTTGCCGAATATCATGGTGGAAAATGGCCGCTTTTCTGG
ATTCATCGACTGTGGCCGGCTGGGTGTGGCGGACCGCTATCAGGACATAGCGTTGGCTACCCGTGATATT
GCTGAAGAGCTTGGCGGCGAATGGGCTGACCGCTTCCTCGTGCTTTACGGTATCGCCGCTCCCGATTCGC
AGCGCATCGCCTTCTATCGCCTTCTTGACGAGTTCTTCTGAGCGGGACTCTGGGGTTCGAAATGACCGAC
CAAGCGACGCCCAACCTGCCATCACGAGATTTCGATTCCACCGCCGCCTTCTATGAAAGGTTGGGCTTCG
GAATCGTTTTCCGGGACGCCGGCTGGATGATCCTCCAGCGCGGGGATCTCATGCTGGAGTTCTTCGCCCA
CCCCAACTTGTTTATTGCAGCTTATAATGGTTACAAATAAAGCAATAGCATCACAAATTTCACAAATAAA
GCATTTTTTTCACTGCATTCTAGTTGTGGTTTGTCCAAACTCATCAATGTATCTTATCATGTCTGTATAC
CGTCGACCTCTAGCTAGAGCTTGGCGTAATCATGGTCATAGCTGTTTCCTGTGTGAAATTGTTATCCGCT
CACAATTCCACACAACATACGAGCCGGAAGCATAAAGTGTAAAGCCTGGGGTGCCTAATGAGTGAGCTAA
CTCACATTAATTGCGTTGCGCTCACTGCCCGCTTTCCAGTCGGGAAACCTGTCGTGCCAGCTGCATTAAT
GAATCGGCCAACGCGCGGGGAGAGGCGGTTTGCGTATTGGGCGCTCTTCCGCTTCCTCGCTCACTGACTC
GCTGCGCTCGGTCGTTCGGCTGCGGCGAGCGGTATCAGCTCACTCAAAGGCGGTAATACGGTTATCCACA
GAATCAGGGGATAACGCAGGAAAGAACATGTGAGCAAAAGGCCAGCAAAAGGCCAGGAACCGTAAAAAGG
CCGCGTTGCTGGCGTTTTTCCATAGGCTCCGCCCCCCTGACGAGCATCACAAAAATCGACGCTCAAGTCA
GAGGTGGCGAAACCCGACAGGACTATAAAGATACCAGGCGTTTCCCCCTGGAAGCTCCCTCGTGCGCTCT
CCTGTTCCGACCCTGCCGCTTACCGGATACCTGTCCGCCTTTCTCCCTTCGGGAAGCGTGGCGCTTTCTC
ATAGCTCACGCTGTAGGTATCTCAGTTCGGTGTAGGTCGTTCGCTCCAAGCTGGGCTGTGTGCACGAACC
CCCCGTTCAGCCCGACCGCTGCGCCTTATCCGGTAACTATCGTCTTGAGTCCAACCCGGTAAGACACGAC
TTATCGCCACTGGCAGCAGCCACTGGTAACAGGATTAGCAGAGCGAGGTATGTAGGCGGTGCTACAGAGT
TCTTGAAGTGGTGGCCTAACTACGGCTACACTAGAAGAACAGTATTTGGTATCTGCGCTCTGCTGAAGCC
AGTTACCTTCGGAAAAAGAGTTGGTAGCTCTTGATCCGGCAAACAAACCACCGCTGGTAGCGGTGGTTTT
TTTGTTTGCAAGCAGCAGATTACGCGCAGAAAAAAAGGATCTCAAGAAGATCCTTTGATCTTTTCTACGG
GGTCTGACGCTCAGTGGAACGAAAACTCACGTTAAGGGATTTTGGTCATGAGATTATCAAAAAGGATCTT
CACCTAGATCCTTTTAAATTAAAAATGAAGTTTTAAATCAATCTAAAGTATATATGAGTAAACTTGGTCT
GACAGTTACCAATGCTTAATCAGTGAGGCACCTATCTCAGCGATCTGTCTATTTCGTTCATCCATAGTTG
CCTGACTCCCCGTCGTGTAGATAACTACGATACGGGAGGGCTTACCATCTGGCCCCAGTGCTGCAATGAT
ACCGCGAGACCCACGCTCACCGGCTCCAGATTTATCAGCAATAAACCAGCCAGCCGGAAGGGCCGAGCGC
AGAAGTGGTCCTGCAACTTTATCCGCCTCCATCCAGTCTATTAATTGTTGCCGGGAAGCTAGAGTAAGTA
GTTCGCCAGTTAATAGTTTGCGCAACGTTGTTGCCATTGCTACAGGCATCGTGGTGTCACGCTCGTCGTT
TGGTATGGCTTCATTCAGCTCCGGTTCCCAACGATCAAGGCGAGTTACATGATCCCCCATGTTGTGCAAA
AAAGCGGTTAGCTCCTTCGGTCCTCCGATCGTTGTCAGAAGTAAGTTGGCCGCAGTGTTATCACTCATGG
TTATGGCAGCACTGCATAATTCTCTTACTGTCATGCCATCCGTAAGATGCTTTTCTGTGACTGGTGAGTA
CTCAACCAAGTCATTCTGAGAATAGTGTATGCGGCGACCGAGTTGCTCTTGCCCGGCGTCAATACGGGAT
AATACCGCGCCACATAGCAGAACTTTAAAAGTGCTCATCATTGGAAAACGTTCTTCGGGGCGAAAACTCT
CAAGGATCTTACCGCTGTTGAGATCCAGTTCGATGTAACCCACTCGTGCACCCAACTGATCTTCAGCATC
TTTTACTTTCACCAGCGTTTCTGGGTGAGCAAAAACAGGAAGGCAAAATGCCGCAAAAAAGGGAATAAGG
GCGACACGGAAATGTTGAATACTCATACTCTTCCTTTTTCAATATTATTGAAGCATTTATCAGGGTTATT
GTCTCATGAGCGGATACATATTTGAATGTATTTAGAAAAATAAACAAATAGGGGTTCCGCGCACATTTCC
CCGAAAAGTGCCACCTGACGTCGACGGATCGGGAGATCTCCCGATCCCCTATGGTGCACTCTCAGTACAA
TCTGCTCTGATGCCGCATAGTTAAGCCAGTATCTGCTCCCTGCTTGTGTGTTGGAGGTCGCTGAGTAGTG
CGCGAGCAAAATTTAAGCTACAAC
Features (pLannotate 1.2.2; 21 found; start..end, strand, type, name):
     93..472     +  enhancer       CMV enhancer: human cytomegalovirus immediate early enhancer
    473..676     +  promoter       CMV promoter: human cytomegalovirus (CMV) immediate early promoter
    672..705     +  LTR            5' LTR (truncated) (fragment): truncated 5' long terminal repeat (LTR) from HIV-1
    721..739     +  promoter       T7 promoter: promoter for bacteriophage T7 RNA polymerase
    806..2284    +  CDS            Acvr1c: ACV1C_RAT - Also known as Alk7. Experimental evidence at protein level: Swiss-Prot protein existence level 1. Serine/threonine protein kinase which forms a receptor complex on ligand binding. The receptor complex consisting of 2 type II and 2 type I transmembrane serine/threonine kinases. Type II receptors phosphorylate and activate type I receptors which autophosphorylate, then bind and activate SMAD transcriptional regulators, SMAD2 and SMAD3. Receptor for activin AB, activin B and NODAL. Plays a role in cell differentiation, growth arrest and apoptosis. From Rattus norvegicus (Rat).
   2351..2369    -  promoter       SP6 promoter: promoter for bacteriophage SP6 RNA polymerase
   2395..2619    +  polyA_signal   bGH poly(A) signal: bovine growth hormone polyadenylation signal
   2623..2644    +  promoter       SV40 promoter (fragment): SV40 enhancer and early promoter
   2665..3093    +  rep_origin     f1 ori (sequence partly withheld): f1 bacteriophage origin of replication; arrow indicates direction of (+) strand synthesis
   3146..3356    +  promoter       SV40 promoter: SV40 early promoter
   3431..4222    +  CDS            neo: KKA2_KLEPN - Also known as kan, nptII. Experimental evidence at protein level: Swiss-Prot protein existence level 1. Resistance to kanamycin, neomycin, paromomycin, ribostamycin, butirosin and gentamicin B. From Klebsiella pneumoniae.
   4246..4404    +  CDS            ble (fragment): BLE_KLEPN - Experimental evidence at protein level: Swiss-Prot protein existence level 1. Binding protein with a strong affinity to the bleomycin family of antibiotics. Binds to CL990; an antimitotic-antibiotic compound. From Klebsiella pneumoniae.
   4399..4520    +  polyA_signal   SV40 poly(A) signal: SV40 polyadenylation signal
   4593..4609    -  protein_bind   lac operator: The lac repressor binds to the lac operator to inhibit transcription in E. coli. This inhibition can be relieved by adding lactose or isopropyl-β-D-thiogalactopyranoside (IPTG). lac repressor encoded by lacI
   4617..4647    -  promoter       lac promoter: promoter for the E. coli lac operon
   4662..4683    -  protein_bind   CAP binding site: CAP binding activates transcription in the presence of cAMP. E. coli catabolite activator protein
   4696..4788    -  CDS            lacI (fragment): lac repressor; lacI; The lac repressor binds to the lac operator to inhibit transcription in E. coli. This inhibition can be relieved by adding lactose or isopropyl-β-D-thiogalactopyranoside (IPTG).
   4971..5559    -  rep_origin     ori: high-copy-number ColE1/pMB1/pBR322/pUC origin of replication
   5730..6590    -  CDS            AmpR: β-lactamase; bla; confers resistance to ampicillin, carbenicillin, and related antibiotics
   6591..6695    -  promoter       AmpR promoter: bla
   6754..6806    -  misc_feature   bom (fragment): basis of mobility region from pBR322
