[The description below was written by a language model from this plasmid's Addgene catalogue record and pLannotate feature annotations shown in this document.]
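Description:
pcDNA3-ALK7 K222R is a mammalian expression plasmid built on the pcDNA3 backbone, carrying the rat type I activin/Nodal receptor ALK7 (Acvr1c, activin A receptor type 1C) with a lysine-to-arginine substitution at position 222. The sequenced plasmid is about 6.9 kb. It is maintained in E. coli through a high-copy ColE1/pUC-type origin and an ampicillin resistance gene (β-lactamase with its own promoter). An f1 origin is also present, which would allow single-stranded DNA production. For selection in mammalian cells, an SV40 early promoter drives the neomycin phosphotransferase gene, followed by an SV40 polyadenylation signal. This cassette is normally used for G418 selection of stable transfectants. The short HIV-1 LTR, ble, lacI and bom hits in the feature table are small fragments and appear to be backbone remnants or annotation matches rather than functional parts.

The ALK7 coding sequence was cloned between EcoRI and XhoI sites. It sits downstream of the human CMV immediate-early enhancer and promoter and upstream of the bovine growth hormone polyadenylation signal, giving strong constitutive expression after transfection. T7 and SP6 phage promoters flank the insert, as is usual for pcDNA3. The catalogue entry lists a C-terminal HA epitope tag supplied by the backbone for antibody detection, although the feature table does not annotate it separately.

ALK7 is a transmembrane serine/threonine kinase that is activated by type II receptors and then signals through SMAD2 and SMAD3. The record does not describe the effect of K222R. Substitutions of this kind in related type I receptors are typically used to abolish kinase activity, so the construct would plausibly serve as an inactive control or interfering receptor in studies of activin/Nodal–Smad signalling.
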