Addgene plasmid #80887: pcDNA3-ALK7 K222R
Purpose: mammalian expression of ALK7 K222R
Depositing lab: Aristidis Moustakas. Publication: Functional consequences of tumorigenic missense mutations in the amino-terminal domain of Smad4. Moren A, Itoh S, Moustakas A, Dijke P, Heldin CH. Oncogene. 2000 Sep 7;19(38):4396-404. 10.1038/sj.onc.1203798 PubMed 10980615.
Backbone
  Vector backbone: pcDNA3
  Vector type: Mammalian Expression
Growth in bacteria
  Bacterial resistance: Ampicillin, 100 μg/mL
  Growth temperature: 37°C
  Growth strain: DH5alpha
  Copy number: High Copy
Gene/Insert
  Gene/Insert name: ALK7 (alt names: ACVR1C; activin A receptor type 1C)
  Species: R. norvegicus (rat)
  Mutation: K222R
  Entrez Gene: Acvr1c (a.k.a. Alk-7, Alk7, habrec1)
  Promoter: CMV
  Tag / fusion protein: HA (C terminal on backbone)
  Cloning method: Restriction Enzyme; 5′ cloning site EcoRI (not destroyed); 3′ cloning site XhoI (not destroyed)
  Sequencing primers: 5′ CMV-F; 3′ BGH-rev
Terms and licenses: Academic/Nonprofit Terms; Industry Terms: Not Available to Industry
How to cite: pcDNA3-ALK7 K222R was a gift from Aristidis Moustakas (Addgene plasmid # 80887 ; http://n2t.net/addgene:80887 ; RRID:Addgene_80887)
