>Addgene plasmid #80887 | pcDNA3-ALK7 K222R | addgene partial sequence | sequence record 157798 | CMV-F 5'-CGCAAATGGGCGGTAGGCGTG-3'
CTCTCTGGCTACTAGAGAACCCACTGCTTACTGGCTTATCGAAATTAATACGACTCACTATAGGGAGACC
CAAGCTTGGTACCGAGCTCGGATCCACTAGTAACGGCCGCCAGTGTGCTGGAATTCCACCATGACCCCAG
CAAGCCGCTCCGCACTGAGCCTGGCCCTCCTGCTGGTGGCACTGGCCTCCGACCTTGCGGCAGGACTGAA
GTGTGTGTGTCTTTTGTGTGATTCCTCAAACTTTACCTGCCAAACCGAAGGAGCATGCTGGGCCTCTGTC
ATGCTAACCAACGGGAAAGAACAGGTGATCAAATCGTGCGTGTCCCTCCCGGAACTAAATGCTCAGGTCT
TCTGTCACAGTTCCAACAACGTGACCAAGACCGAATGTTGCTTCACAGACTTCTGCAACAACATCACTCT
GCACCTTCCCACAGCATCTCCAGATGCCCCTAGACTTGGCCCCACAGAGCTGACAGTTGTTATCACTGTA
CCTGTTTGCCTCCTGTCCATCGCAGCCATGCTAACGATATGGGCCTGCCAGGACCGCCAGTGCACATACA
GGAAGACCAAGAGACACAATGTGGAGGAACCACTGGCAGAGTACAGCCTTGTCAATGCTGGAAAAACCCT
CAAAGATCTGATTTATGATGCCACTGCCTCGGGCTCAGGATCTGGCCTGCCTCTTTTGGTTCAAAGAACC
ATCGCAAGGACAATTGTACTTCAAGAAATCGTA
