>Addgene plasmid #80887 | pcDNA3-ALK7 K222R | addgene partial sequence | sequence record 157801 | BGH-rev 5'-TAGAAGGCACAGTCGAGG-3'
TATAGAATAGGGCCCTCTAGAGTCGACCTAGAGGCTAGCATAATCAGGAACATCATACGGATAACCCTCG
AGGGCCTTACAGTCTTCCTTGACACACAGCTGAGAAATGGTCTTCTTCACGCGCAGGGCGGTCAGGCGAG
CTGCCCCGTTGGCATACCAGCACTCACGCATTATTCTTCCCATGACCCGGAGCGCCTCACAGCTTTGCCA
CTGGTTTGGGAGATTTGGTCGGAGTTTCTGATCACAAACGACCTTCCTCATTTCCTCTATGGAAGGATCT
GAAGGCACCATGTCATAATAAGGCAACTGGTACTCTTCAACAAGTCCTCCAACTGAACACCTTCGAGCTA
TTTCCCAGTAAACCAGCCCCACCGAATAGATGTCAGCTCGCTTGAAGGACTCAAAGATGTTGACGTTCAT
TGTATCATCAAGCATTTCGGGAGCCATATACCTCTTGGTTCCCACTTTAGGATTCTGGGGTATATCTATA
GTGTTCATGATAGAATCATGTTTCACAGCCAGCCCTAAGTCAGCTATGGCACAAGTGTCACACTTTTTGA
CTAAGATATTCTTTGACTTTATATCTCGGTGAGCAATAGCAGGCTTACCTTGAGTGCCCACGATCTCCAT
GTGTAGGTGAGCCAGACCACTCGCTATTGAAAGCGCCAACTTGACCATTCCAGCCACGGTCACTATGCTT
CTATTCAAATAGTCATATAAGGAGCCCTGCTCGTGATACTCTGACACAAGCCAAAGCTGAGTCCAGGTTC
CATTATCTTTGTTGTCGGCCGCGATGAAACCGAGAATATTCTCATGTCTCAGCATTACCGTCTGATAAAT
TTCTGCCTCACGGAACCAAGATCTCTCATCTCTGGAGGAGAATATGCGCACAGCCACATCTTCTCCACAC
CATCTTCCGTG
